>Addgene plasmid #143421 | TFORF0645 | addgene full sequence | sequence record 462940 | Addgene NGS Result
TTAATGTAGTCTTATGCAATACTCTTGTAGTCTTGCAACATGGTAACGATGAGTTAGCAACATGCCTTAC
AAGGAGAGAAAAAGCACCGTGCATGCCGATTGGTGGAAGTAAGGTGGTACGATCGTGCCTTATTAGGAAG
GCAACAGACGGGTCTGACATGGATTGGACGAACCACTGAATTGCCGCATTGCAGAGATATTGTATTTAAG
TGCCTAGCTCGATACATAAACGGGTCTCTCTGGTTAGACCAGATCTGAGCCTGGGAGCTCTCTGGCTAAC
TAGGGAACCCACTGCTTAAGCCTCAATAAAGCTTGCCTTGAGTGCTTCAAGTAGTGTGTGCCCGTCTGTT
GTGTGACTCTGGTAACTAGAGATCCCTCAGACCCTTTTAGTCAGTGTGGAAAATCTCTAGCAGTGGCGCC
CGAACAGGGACTTGAAAGCGAAAGGGAAACCAGAGGAGCTCTCTCGACGCAGGACTCGGCTTGCTGAAGC
GCGCACGGCAAGAGGCGAGGGGCGGCGACTGGTGAGTACGCCAAAAATTTTGACTAGCGGAGGCTAGAAG
GAGAGAGATGGGTGCGAGAGCGTCAGTATTAAGCGGGGGAGAATTAGATCGCGATGGGAAAAAATTCGGT
TAAGGCCAGGGGGAAAGAAAAAATATAAATTAAAACATATAGTATGGGCAAGCAGGGAGCTAGAACGATT
CGCAGTTAATCCTGGCCTGTTAGAAACATCAGAAGGCTGTAGACAAATACTGGGACAGCTACAACCATCC
CTTCAGACAGGATCAGAAGAACTTAGATCATTATATAATACAGTAGCAACCCTCTATTGTGTGCATCAAA
GGATAGAGATAAAAGACACCAAGGAAGCTTTAGACAAGATAGAGGAAGAGCAAAACAAAAGTAAGACCAC
CGCACAGCAAGCGGCCGCTGATCTTCAGACCTGGAGGAGGAGATATGAGGGACAATTGGAGAAGTGAATT
ATATAAATATAAAGTAGTAAAAATTGAACCATTAGGAGTAGCACCCACCAAGGCAAAGAGAAGAGTGGTG
CAGAGAGAAAAAAGAGCAGTGGGAATAGGAGCTTTGTTCCTTGGGTTCTTGGGAGCAGCAGGAAGCACTA
TGGGCGCAGCGTCAATGACGCTGACGGTACAGGCCAGACAATTATTGTCTGGTATAGTGCAGCAGCAGAA
CAATTTGCTGAGGGCTATTGAGGCGCAACAGCATCTGTTGCAACTCACAGTCTGGGGCATCAAGCAGCTC
CAGGCAAGAATCCTGGCTGTGGAAAGATACCTAAAGGATCAACAGCTCCTGGGGATTTGGGGTTGCTCTG
GAAAACTCATTTGCACCACTGCTGTGCCTTGGAATGCTAGTTGGAGTAATAAATCTCTGGAACAGATTTG
GAATCACACGACCTGGATGGAGTGGGACAGAGAAATTAACAATTACACAAGCTTAATACACTCCTTAATT
GAAGAATCGCAAAACCAGCAAGAAAAGAATGAACAAGAATTATTGGAATTAGATAAATGGGCAAGTTTGT
GGAATTGGTTTAACATAACAAATTGGCTGTGGTATATAAAATTATTCATAATGATAGTAGGAGGCTTGGT
AGGTTTAAGAATAGTTTTTGCTGTACTTTCTATAGTGAATAGAGTTAGGCAGGGATATTCACCATTATCG
TTTCAGACCCACCTCCCAACCCCGAGGGGACCCATGCATTGCATCTCAATTAGTCAGCAACCAGGTGTGG
AAAGTCCCCAGGCTCCCCAGCAGGCAGAAGTATGCAAAGCATGCGTCTCAATTAGTCAGCAACCATAGTC
CCGCCCCTAACTCCGCCCATCCCGCCCCTAACTCCGCCCAGTTCCGCCCATTCTCCGCCCCATGGCTGAC
TAATTTTTTTTATTTATGCAGAGGCCGAGGCCGCCTCGGCCTCTGAGCTATTCCAGAAGTAGTGAGGAGG
CTTTTTTGGAGGCCTAGGCTTTTGCAAAAAGCTTTCTAGAGGTACCACCGGAGCTTACCATGACCGAGTA
CAAGCCCACGGTGCGCCTCGCCACCCGCGACGACGTCCCCAGGGCCGTACGCACCCTCGCCGCCGCGTTC
GCCGACTACCCCGCCACGCGCCACACCGTCGATCCGGACCGCCACATCGAGCGGGTCACCGAGCTGCAAG
AACTCTTCCTCACGCGCGTCGGGCTCGACATCGGCAAGGTGTGGGTCGCGGACGACGGCGCCGCCGTGGC
GGTCTGGACCACGCCGGAGAGCGTCGAAGCGGGGGCGGTGTTCGCCGAGATCGGCCCGCGCATGGCCGAG
TTGAGCGGTTCCCGGCTGGCCGCGCAGCAACAGATGGAAGGCCTCCTGGCGCCGCACCGGCCCAAGGAGC
CCGCGTGGTTCCTGGCCACCGTCGGCGTCTCGCCCGACCACCAGGGCAAGGGTCTGGGCAGCGCCGTCGT
GCTCCCCGGAGTGGAGGCGGCCGAGCGCGCCGGGGTGCCCGCCTTCCTGGAGACCTCCGCGCCCCGCAAC
CTCCCCTTCTACGAGCGGCTCGGCTTCACCGTCACCGCCGACGTCGAGGTGCCCGAAGGACCGCGCACCT
GGTGCATGACCCGCAAGCCCGGTGCCAGTTAACGAATTCTAGATCTTGAGACAAATGGCAGTATTCATCC
ACAATTTTAAAAGAAAAGGGGGGATTGGGGGGTACAGTGCAGGGGAAAGAATAGTAGACATAATAGCAAC
AGACATACAAACTAAAGAATTACAAAAACAAATTACAAAAATTCAAAATTTTCGGGTTTATTACAGGGAC
AGCAGAGATCCACTTTGGCGCCGGCTCGAGGCCTGCAGGTGCAAAGATGGATAAAGTTTTAAACAGAGAG
GAATCTTTGCAGCTAATGGACCTTCTAGGTCTTGAAAGGAGTGGGAATTGGCTCCGGTGCCCGTCAGTGG
GCAGAGCGCACATCGCCCACAGTCCCCGAGAAGTTGGGGGGAGGGGTCGGCAATTGAACCGGTGCCTAGA
GAAGGTGGCGCGGGGTAAACTGGGAAAGTGATGTCGTGTACTGGCTCCGCCTTTTTCCCGAGGGTGGGGG
AGAACCGTATATAAGTGCAGTAGTCGCCGTGAACGTTCTTTTTCGCAACGGGTTTGCCGCCAGAACACAG
GTAAGTGCCGTGTGTGGTTCCCGCGGGCCTGGCCTCTTTACGGGTTATGGCCCTTGCGTGCCTTGAATTA
CTTCCACCTGGCTGCAGTACGTGATTCTTGATCCCGAGCTTCGGGTTGGAAGTGGGTGGGAGAGTTCGAG
GCCTTGCGCTTAAGGAGCCCCTTCGCCTCGTGCTTGAGTTGAGGCCTGGCCTGGGCGCTGGGGCCGCCGC
GTGCGAATCTGGTGGCACCTTCGCGCCTGTCTCGCTGCTTTCGATAAGTCTCTAGCCATTTAAAATTTTT
GATGACCTGCTGCGACGCTTTTTTTCTGGCAAGATAGTCTTGTAAATGCGGGCCAAGATCTGCACACTGG
TATTTCGGTTTTTGGGGCCGCGGGCGGCGACGGGGCCCGTGCGTCCCAGCGCACATGTTCGGCGAGGCGG
GGCCTGCGAGCGCGGCCACCGAGAATCGGACGGGGGTAGTCTCAAGCTGGCCGGCCTGCTCTGGTGCCTG
GCCTCGCGCCGCCGTGTATCGCCCCGCCCTGGGCGGCAAGGCTGGCCCGGTCGGCACCAGTTGCGTGAGC
GGAAAGATGGCCGCTTCCCGGCCCTGCTGCAGGGAGCTCAAAATGGAGGACGCGGCGCTCGGGAGAGCGG
GCGGGTGAGTCACCCACACAAAGGAAAAGGGCCTTTCCGTCCTCAGCCGTCGCTTCATGTGACTCCACGG
AGTACCGGGCGCCGTCCAGGCACCTCGATTAGTTCTCGAGCTTTTGGAGTACGTCGTCTTTAGGTTGGGG
GGAGGGGTTTTATGCGATGGAGTTTCCCCACACTGAGTGGGTGGAGACTGAAGTTAGGCCAGCTTGGCAC
TTGATGTAATTCTCCTTGGAATTTGCCCTTTTTGAGTTTGGATCTTGGTTCATTCTCAAGCCTCAGACAG
TGGTTCAAAGTTTTTTTCTTCCATTTCAGGTGTCGTGAGGCTAGCACCGCCACCATGGCCAGTAGGGAAG
ATGAGCTGAGGAACTGTGTGGTATGTGGGGACCAAGCCACAGGCTACCACTTTAATGCGCTGACTTGTGA
GGGCTGCAAGGGTTTCTTCAGGAGAACAGTCAGCAAAAGCATTGGTCCCACCTGCCCCTTTGCTGGAAGC
TGTGAAGTCAGCAAGACTCAGAGGCGCCACTGCCCAGCCTGCAGGTTGCAGAAGTGCTTAGATGCTGGCA
TGAGGAAAGACATGATACTGTCGGCAGAAGCCCTGGCATTGCGGCGAGCAAAGCAGGCCCAGCGGCGGGC
ACAGCAAACACCTGTGCAACTGAGTAAGGAGCAAGAAGAGCTGATCCGGACACTCCTGGGGGCCCACACC
CGCCACATGGGCACCATGTTTGAACAGTTTGTGCAGTTTAGGCCTCCAGCTCATCTGTTCATCCATCACC
AGCCCTTGCCCACCCTGGCCCCTGTGCTGCCTCTGGTCACACACTTCGCAGACATCAACACTTTCATGGT
ACTGCAAGTCATCAAGTTTACTAAGGACCTGCCCGTCTTCCGTTCCCTGCCCATTGAAGACCAGATCTCC
CTTCTCAAGGGAGCAGCTGTGGAAATCTGTCACATCGTACTCAATACCACTTTCTGTCTCCAAACACAAA
ACTTCCTCTGCGGGCCTCTTCGCTACACAATTGAAGATGGAGCCCGTGCTCCCTATCTTACAGACCGACC
TGGAGTTACCCAGAGAGATGAGATTGATCAGCTGCAAGAGGAGATGGCACTGACTCTGCAAAGCTACATC
AAGGGCCAGCAGCGAAGGCCCCGGGATCGGTTTCTGTATGCGAAGTTGCTAGGCCTGCTGGCTGAGCTCC
GGAGCATTAATGAGGCCTACGGGTACCAAATCCAGCACATCCAGGGCCTGTCTGCCATGATGCCGCTGCT
CCAGGAGATCTGCAGCTAGTAATGAACTAGTCCGTAACTTGAAAGTATTTCGATTTCTTGGCTTTATATA
TCTTGTGGAAAGGACGAGTTCCGAGGGACCACCCGTATGACACGCGTTAAGTCGACAATCAACCTCTGGA
TTACAAAATTTGTGAAAGATTGACTGGTATTCTTAACTATGTTGCTCCTTTTACGCTATGTGGATACGCT
GCTTTAATGCCTTTGTATCATGCTATTGCTTCCCGTATGGCTTTCATTTTCTCCTCCTTGTATAAATCCT
GGTTGCTGTCTCTTTATGAGGAGTTGTGGCCCGTTGTCAGGCAACGTGGCGTGGTGTGCACTGTGTTTGC
TGACGCAACCCCCACTGGTTGGGGCATTGCCACCACCTGTCAGCTCCTTTCCGGGACTTTCGCTTTCCCC
CTCCCTATTGCCACGGCGGAACTCATCGCCGCCTGCCTTGCCCGCTGCTGGACAGGGGCTCGGCTGTTGG
GCACTGACAATTCCGTGGTGTTGTCGGGGAAATCATCGTCCTTTCCTTGGCTGCTCGCCTGTGTTGCCAC
CTGGATTCTGCGCGGGACGTCCTTCTGCTACGTCCCTTCGGCCCTCAATCCAGCGGACCTTCCTTCCCGC
GGCCTGCTGCCGGCTCTGCGGCCTCTTCCGCGTCTTCGCCTTCGCCCTCAGACGAGTCGGATCTCCCTTT
GGGCCGCCTCCCCGCGTCGACTTTAAGACCAATGACTTACAAGGCAGCTGTAGATCTTAGCCACTTTTTA
AAAGAAAAGGGGGGACTGGAAGGGCTAATTCACTCCCAACGAAGACAAGATCTGCTTTTTGCTTGTACTG
GGTCTCTCTGGTTAGACCAGATCTGAGCCTGGGAGCTCTCTGGCTAACTAGGGAACCCACTGCTTAAGCC
TCAATAAAGCTTGCCTTGAGTGCTTCAAGTAGTGTGTGCCCGTCTGTTGTGTGACTCTGGTAACTAGAGA
TCCCTCAGACCCTTTTAGTCAGTGTGGAAAATCTCTAGCAGTACGTATAGTAGTTCATGTCATCTTATTA
TTCAGTATTTATAACTTGCAAAGAAATGAATATCAGAGAGTGAGAGGAACTTGTTTATTGCAGCTTATAA
TGGTTACAAATAAAGCAATAGCATCACAAATTTCACAAATAAAGCATTTTTTTCACTGCATTCTAGTTGT
GGTTTGTCCAAACTCATCAATGTATCTTATCATGTCTGGCTCTAGCTATCCCGCCCCTAACTCCGCCCAT
CCCGCCCCTAACTCCGCCCAGTTCCGCCCATTCTCCGCCCCATGGCTGACTAATTTTTTTTATTTATGCA
GAGGCCGAGGCCGCCTCGGCCTCTGAGCTATTCCAGAAGTAGTGAGGAGGCTTTTTTGGAGGCCTAGGGA
CGTACCCAATTCGCCCTATAGTGAGTCGTATTACGCGCGCTCACTGGCCGTCGTTTTACAACGTCGTGAC
TGGGAAAACCCTGGCGTTACCCAACTTAATCGCCTTGCAGCACATCCCCCTTTCGCCAGCTGGCGTAATA
GCGAAGAGGCCCGCACCGATCGCCCTTCCCAACAGTTGCGCAGCCTGAATGGCGAATGGG
[124 nt withheld, positions 6641-6764]
C
[91 nt withheld, positions 6766-6856]
A
[49 nt withheld, positions 6858-6906]
CCTTTGACGTTGGAGTCCACGTTCTTT
[37 nt withheld, positions 6934-6970]
ACCCTATCTCGGTCTATTCTTTTGATTTATAAGGGATTTTGCCGATTTCGGCCTATTGGTTAAAAAATGA
GCTGATTTAACAAAAATTTAACGCGAATTTTAACAAAATATTAACGCTTACAATTTAGGTGGCACTTTTC
GGGGAAATGTGCGCGGAACCCCTATTTGTTTATTTTTCTAAATACATTCAAATATGTATCCGCTCATGAG
ACAATAACCCTGATAAATGCTTCAATAATATTGAAAAAGGAAGAGTATGAGTATTCAACATTTCCGTGTC
GCCCTTATTCCCTTTTTTGCGGCATTTTGCCTTCCTGTTTTTGCTCACCCAGAAACGCTGGTGAAAGTAA
AAGATGCTGAAGATCAGTTGGGTGCACGAGTGGGTTACATCGAACTGGATCTCAACAGCGGTAAGATCCT
TGAGAGTTTTCGCCCCGAAGAACGTTTTCCAATGATGAGCACTTTTAAAGTTCTGCTATGTGGCGCGGTA
TTATCCCGTATTGACGCCGGGCAAGAGCAACTCGGTCGCCGCATACACTATTCTCAGAATGACTTGGTTG
AGTACTCACCAGTCACAGAAAAGCATCTTACGGATGGCATGACAGTAAGAGAATTATGCAGTGCTGCCAT
AACCATGAGTGATAACACTGCGGCCAACTTACTTCTGACAACGATCGGAGGACCGAAGGAGCTAACCGCT
TTTTTGCACAACATGGGGGATCATGTAACTCGCCTTGATCGTTGGGAACCGGAGCTGAATGAAGCCATAC
CAAACGACGAGCGTGACACCACGATGCCTGTAGCAATGGCAACAACGTTGCGCAAACTATTAACTGGCGA
ACTACTTACTCTAGCTTCCCGGCAACAATTAATAGACTGGATGGAGGCGGATAAAGTTGCAGGACCACTT
CTGCGCTCGGCCCTTCCGGCTGGCTGGTTTATTGCTGATAAATCTGGAGCCGGTGAGCGTGGGTCTCGCG
GTATCATTGCAGCACTGGGGCCAGATGGTAAGCCCTCCCGTATCGTAGTTATCTACACGACGGGGAGTCA
GGCAACTATGGATGAACGAAATAGACAGATCGCTGAGATAGGTGCCTCACTGATTAAGCATTGGTAACTG
TCAGACCAAGTTTACTCATATATACTTTAGATTGATTTAAAACTTCATTTTTAATTTAAAAGGATCTAGG
TGAAGATCCTTTTTGATAATCTCATGACCAAAATCCCTTAACGTGAGTTTTCGTTCCACTGAGCGTCAGA
CCCCGTAGAAAAGATCAAAGGATCTTCTTGAGATCCTTTTTTTCTGCGCGTAATCTGCTGCTTGCAAACA
AAAAAACCACCGCTACCAGCGGTGGTTTGTTTGCCGGATCAAGAGCTACCAACTCTTTTTCCGAAGGTAA
CTGGCTTCAGCAGAGCGCAGATACCAAATACTGTTCTTCTAGTGTAGCCGTAGTTAGGCCACCACTTCAA
GAACTCTGTAGCACCGCCTACATACCTCGCTCTGCTAATCCTGTTACCAGTGGCTGCTGCCAGTGGCGAT
AAGTCGTGTCTTACCGGGTTGGACTCAAGACGATAGTTACCGGATAAGGCGCAGCGGTCGGGCTGAACGG
GGGGTTCGTGCACACAGCCCAGCTTGGAGCGAACGACCTACACCGAACTGAGATACCTACAGCGTGAGCT
ATGAGAAAGCGCCACGCTTCCCGAAGGGAGAAAGGCGGACAGGTATCCGGTAAGCGGCAGGGTCGGAACA
GGAGAGCGCACGAGGGAGCTTCCAGGGGGAAACGCCTGGTATCTTTATAGTCCTGTCGGGTTTCGCCACC
TCTGACTTGAGCGTCGATTTTTGTGATGCTCGTCAGGGGGGCGGAGCCTATGGAAAAACGCCAGCAACGC
GGCCTTTTTACGGTTCCTGGCCTTTTGCTGGCCTTTTGCTCACATGTTCTTTCCTGCGTTATCCCCTGAT
TCTGTGGATAACCGTATTACCGCCTTTGAGTGAGCTGATACCGCTCGCCGCAGCCGAACGACCGAGCGCA
GCGAGTCAGTGAGCGAGGAAGCGGAAGAGCGCCCAATACGCAAACCGCCTCTCCCCGCGCGTTGGCCGAT
TCATTAATGCAGCTGGCACGACAGGTTTCCCGACTGGAAAGCGGGCAGTGAGCGCAACGCAATTAATGTG
AGTTAGCTCACTCATTAGGCACCCCAGGCTTTACACTTTATGCTTCCGGCTCGTATGTTGTGTGGAATTG
TGAGCGGATAACAATTTCACACAGGAAACAGCTATGACCATGATTACGCCAAGCGCGCAATTAACCCTCA
CTAAAGGGAACAAAAGCTGGAGCTGCAAGC
Features (pLannotate 1.2.2; 31 found; start..end, strand, type, name):
      5..231     +  promoter       RSV promoter: Rous sarcoma virus enhancer/promoter
    232..412     +  LTR            5' LTR (truncated): truncated 5' long terminal repeat (LTR) from HIV-1
    459..584     +  misc_feature   HIV-1 Ψ: packaging signal of human immunodeficiency virus type 1
    568..931     +  CDS            HIV-1 gag (fragment): gag protein from human immunodeficiency virus 1; gag
   1077..1310    +  misc_feature   RRE: The Rev response element (RRE) of HIV-1 allows for Rev-dependent mRNA export from the nucleus to the cytoplasm.
   1687..1713    +  CDS            Rev (fragment): human immunodeficiency virus 1 (HIV-1) Rev protein; rev; enhances nuclear export of unspliced and incompletely spliced viral mRNAs
   1720..1743    +  promoter       SV40 promoter (fragment): SV40 early promoter
   1744..1815    +  promoter       SV40 promoter (fragment): SV40 enhancer and early promoter
   1839..1974    +  rep_origin     SV40 ori: SV40 origin of replication
   2020..2616    +  CDS            PuroR (fragment): puromycin N-acetyltransferase; pac from Streptomyces; confers resistance to puromycin
   2665..2782    +  misc_feature   cPPT/CTS: central polypurine tract and central termination sequence of HIV-1
   2847..2913    +  CDS            small t antigen (fragment): SV40 (simian virus 40) small t antigen
   2920..4098    +  promoter       EF-1α promoter: strong constitutive promoter for human elongation factor EF-1α
   4115..5056    +  CDS            NR1I3 (fragment): NR1I3_HUMAN - Also known as CAR. Experimental evidence at protein level: Swiss-Prot protein existence level 1. Binds and transactivates the retinoic acid response elements that control expression of the retinoic acid receptor beta 2 and alcohol dehydrogenase 3 genes. Transactivates both the phenobarbital responsive element module of the human CYP2B6 gene and the CYP3A4 xenobiotic response element. From Homo sapiens (Human).
   5072..5125    +  promoter       U6 promoter (fragment): RNA polymerase III promoter for human U6 snRNA
   5167..5755    +  misc_feature   WPRE: woodchuck hepatitis virus posttranscriptional regulatory element
   5806..5825    +  misc_feature   cPPT/CTS (fragment): central polypurine tract and central termination sequence of HIV-1
   5827..6060    +  LTR            3' LTR (ΔU3): self-inactivating 3' long terminal repeat (LTR) from HIV-1
   6138..6259    +  polyA_signal   SV40 poly(A) signal: SV40 polyadenylation signal
   6299..6434    +  rep_origin     SV40 ori: SV40 origin of replication
   6455..6473    -  promoter       T7 promoter: promoter for bacteriophage T7 RNA polymerase
   6481..6636    +  CDS            lacZα (fragment): LacZα fragment of β-galactosidase; lacZ fragment
   6641..7069    +  rep_origin     f1 ori (sequence partly withheld): f1 bacteriophage origin of replication; arrow indicates direction of (+) strand synthesis
   7122..7226    +  promoter       AmpR promoter: bla
   7227..8087    +  CDS            AmpR: β-lactamase; bla; confers resistance to ampicillin, carbenicillin, and related antibiotics
   8258..8846    +  rep_origin     ori: high-copy-number ColE1/pMB1/pBR322/pUC origin of replication
   9029..9121    +  CDS            lacI (fragment): lac repressor; lacI; The lac repressor binds to the lac operator to inhibit transcription in E. coli. This inhibition can be relieved by adding lactose or isopropyl-β-D-thiogalactopyranoside (IPTG).
   9134..9155    +  protein_bind   CAP binding site: CAP binding activates transcription in the presence of cAMP. E. coli catabolite activator protein
   9170..9200    +  promoter       lac promoter: promoter for the E. coli lac operon
   9208..9224    +  protein_bind   lac operator: The lac repressor binds to the lac operator to inhibit transcription in E. coli. This inhibition can be relieved by adding lactose or isopropyl-β-D-thiogalactopyranoside (IPTG). lac repressor encoded by lacI
   9269..9287    +  promoter       T3 promoter: promoter for bacteriophage T3 RNA polymerase
