[The description below was written by a language model from this plasmid's Addgene catalogue record and pLannotate feature annotations shown in this document.]
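Description:
TFORF0645 is a third-generation-style, self-inactivating lentiviral expression plasmid built on the pLX_TRC317 backbone and carrying the human nuclear receptor NR1I3 (also known as CAR, the constitutive androstane receptor) as an overexpression ORF. It belongs to a barcoded transcription factor ORF collection in which each clone has a unique 24-bp barcode, so that individual factors can be identified by sequencing in pooled screens such as directed-differentiation experiments. In bacteria the plasmid is maintained by a high-copy ColE1/pUC-type origin and selected with ampicillin through the bla gene. An f1 origin and remnants of a lac/lacZα cloning region with T3 and T7 promoters are also present. The depositor notes that the plasmid may recombine, as is common for LTR-containing vectors.

The viral cassette begins with an RSV promoter fused to a truncated HIV-1 5' LTR, which drives Tat-independent production of the genomic RNA. This is followed by the Ψ packaging signal with a gag fragment and the RRE for Rev-dependent nuclear export. An SV40 early promoter/origin expresses puromycin N-acetyltransferase to select transduced mammalian cells. A cPPT/CTS element, which aids nuclear import of the provirus, lies between this marker and the EF-1α promoter that constitutively drives the synthesized NR1I3 ORF. Downstream are a WPRE, which enhances transcript stability and expression, and the ΔU3 3' LTR, which inactivates the LTR promoter after integration. An SV40 poly(A) signal follows outside the viral unit. The barcode itself is not annotated in the feature table. It may lie in the short region between the ORF and the WPRE, where a small U6-like fragment is called, but the record does not specify its position.
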