Addgene plasmid #143421: TFORF0645
Purpose: Lentiviral vector for overexpressing transcription factor ORFs with unique 24-bp barcodes. Barcodes facilitate identification of transcription factors in pooled screens.
Depositing lab: Feng Zhang. Depositing organization: Broad Institute. Publication: A transcription factor atlas of directed differentiation. Joung J, Ma S, Tay T, Geiger-Schuller KR, Kirchgatterer PC, Verdine VK, Guo B, Arias-Garcia MA, Allen WE, Singh A, Kuksenko O, Abudayyeh OO, Gootenberg JS, Fu Z, Macrae RK, Buenrostro JD, Regev A, Zhang F. Cell. 2023 Jan 5;186(1):209-229.e26. doi: 10.1016/j.cell.2022.11.026. PubMed 36608654.
Backbone
  Vector backbone: pLX_TRC317
  Backbone manufacturer: Broad Institute Genetic Perturbation Platform
  Backbone size w/o insert (bp): 8264
  Vector type: Mammalian Expression, Lentiviral
  Selectable markers: Puromycin
Growth in bacteria
  Bacterial resistance: Ampicillin, 100 μg/mL
  Growth temperature: 30°C
  Growth strain: NEB Stable
  Copy number: High Copy
Gene/Insert
  Gene/Insert name: NR1I3
  Species: H. sapiens (human)
  Insert size (bp): 1046
  Entrez Gene: NR1I3 (a.k.a. CAR, CAR1, MB67)
  Promoter: EF1a
  Cloning method: Unknown
  Sequencing primers: 5′ GGGTGGAGACTGAAGTTAGGCCAG; 3′ CACATAGCGTAAAAGGAGCAACATAG
Terms and licenses: Academic/Nonprofit Terms; Industry Terms: Not Available to Industry
Depositor comments: NM_001077481,ENST00000367985 . The transcription factor ORF portion of this plasmid was synthesized by Genewiz. Please test multiple small colonies in case of plasmid recombination. To make this collection available in a timely manner, a portion of this collection was not fully sequenced by Addgene. If an Addgene verified full plasmid sequence is not available, please contact us prior to placing an order to request the full sequence.
How to cite: TFORF0645 was a gift from Feng Zhang (Addgene plasmid # 143421 ; http://n2t.net/addgene:143421 ; RRID:Addgene_143421)
