>Addgene plasmid #143421 | TFORF0645 | depositor partial sequence | sequence record 282401 | Insert
ACCGCCACCATGGCCAGTAGGGAAGATGAGCTGAGGAACTGTGTGGTATGTGGGGACCAAGCCACAGGCT
ACCACTTTAATGCGCTGACTTGTGAGGGCTGCAAGGGTTTCTTCAGGAGAACAGTCAGCAAAAGCATTGG
TCCCACCTGCCCCTTTGCTGGAAGCTGTGAAGTCAGCAAGACTCAGAGGCGCCACTGCCCAGCCTGCAGG
TTGCAGAAGTGCTTAGATGCTGGCATGAGGAAAGACATGATACTGTCGGCAGAAGCCCTGGCATTGCGGC
GAGCAAAGCAGGCCCAGCGGCGGGCACAGCAAACACCTGTGCAACTGAGTAAGGAGCAAGAAGAGCTGAT
CCGGACACTCCTGGGGGCCCACACCCGCCACATGGGCACCATGTTTGAACAGTTTGTGCAGTTTAGGCCT
CCAGCTCATCTGTTCATCCATCACCAGCCCTTGCCCACCCTGGCCCCTGTGCTGCCTCTGGTCACACACT
TCGCAGACATCAACACTTTCATGGTACTGCAAGTCATCAAGTTTACTAAGGACCTGCCCGTCTTCCGTTC
CCTGCCCATTGAAGACCAGATCTCCCTTCTCAAGGGAGCAGCTGTGGAAATCTGTCACATCGTACTCAAT
ACCACTTTCTGTCTCCAAACACAAAACTTCCTCTGCGGGCCTCTTCGCTACACAATTGAAGATGGAGCCC
GTGCTCCCTATCTTACAGACCGACCTGGAGTTACCCAGAGAGATGAGATTGATCAGCTGCAAGAGGAGAT
GGCACTGACTCTGCAAAGCTACATCAAGGGCCAGCAGCGAAGGCCCCGGGATCGGTTTCTGTATGCGAAG
TTGCTAGGCCTGCTGGCTGAGCTCCGGAGCATTAATGAGGCCTACGGGTACCAAATCCAGCACATCCAGG
GCCTGTCTGCCATGATGCCGCTGCTCCAGGAGATCTGCAGCTAGTAATGAACTAGTCCGTAACTTGAAAG
TATTTCGATTTCTTGGCTTTATATATCTTGTGGAAAGGACGAGTTCCGAGGGACCACCCGTATGAC
