>Addgene plasmid #143421 | TFORF0645 | depositor partial sequence | sequence record 282402 | Barcode
GTTCCGAGGGACCACCCGTATGAC
